Addgene plasmid #153397: lvl0 eCFP CDS
Purpose: Cyan fluorescent protein coding sequence
Depositing lab: Naomi Nakayama. Depositing organization: University of Edinburgh. Publication: Mobius Assembly for Plant Systems highlights promoter-terminator interaction in gene regulation. Andreou , Andreas I., Nirkko, Jessica , Ochoa-Villarreal, Marisol , Nakayama, Naomi. bioRxiv, March 31, 2021 10.1101/2021.03.31.437819.
Backbone
  Vector backbone: mUAV
  Backbone size w/o insert (bp): 2053
  Vector type: Plant Expression
Growth in bacteria
  Bacterial resistance: Chloramphenicol, 25 μg/mL
  Growth temperature: 37°C
  Growth strain: DH5alpha
  Copy number: High Copy
Gene/Insert
  Gene/Insert name: eCFP CDS
  Species: Synthetic
  Insert size (bp): 725
  Cloning method: Restriction Enzyme; 5′ cloning site AarI (destroyed during cloning); 3′ cloning site AarI (destroyed during cloning)
  Sequencing primers: 5′ tgccacctgacgtctaagaa; 3′ attaccgcctttgagtgagc
Terms and licenses: Academic/Nonprofit Terms; Industry Terms: Not Available to Industry
How to cite: lvl0 eCFP CDS was a gift from Naomi Nakayama (Addgene plasmid # 153397 ; http://n2t.net/addgene:153397 ; RRID:Addgene_153397)
