[The description below was written by a language model from this plasmid's Addgene catalogue record and pLannotate feature annotations shown in this document.]
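Description:
lvl0 eCFP CDS is a Level 0 standard-part plasmid from the Mobius Assembly for Plant Systems toolkit, holding the coding sequence of enhanced cyan fluorescent protein (ECFP) in the small mUAV backbone. Although catalogued as a plant expression vector, it is a bacterial storage and donor plasmid rather than a complete expression construct. The feature table shows no promoter or terminator positioned to drive the fluorescent protein in plants, and no plant selection marker or T-DNA elements. The plasmid is about 2.8 kb in total, consisting of a roughly 2 kb backbone and a roughly 725 bp synthetic insert. It is maintained in E. coli through a high-copy ColE1/pUC-type origin. Selection is with chloramphenicol, conferred by the cat gene under its native promoter and followed by the lambda t0 terminator.

The ECFP open reading frame, a constitutively fluorescent cyan variant derived from Aequorea victoria GFP, is flanked by bacterial transcription terminators: a putative terminator upstream and a his operon terminator downstream. These probably insulate the cloned part from read-through transcription out of or into the backbone. The insert was introduced through AarI sites, a type IIS enzyme, and both sites were destroyed during cloning, which is typical of Golden Gate-style domestication of parts. The record does not specify the overhangs or the enzyme used to release the part for downstream assembly. The construct is intended as a reusable CDS module to be combined with promoter and terminator parts into higher-level transcriptional units, giving a cyan fluorescent reporter for plant synthetic biology and gene regulation studies.
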