Features (pLannotate 1.2.2; 7 found; start..end, strand, type, name):
      5..62      +  terminator     his operon terminator: This putative transcriptin terminator from the E. coli his operon has a 2-bp deletion introduced during synthesis. Its efficiency has not been determined.
    257..845     -  rep_origin     ori: high-copy-number ColE1/pMB1/pBR322/pUC origin of replication
   1028..1122    -  terminator     lambda t0 terminator: transcription terminator from phage lambda
   1146..1802    -  CDS            cat: CAT_ECOLX - Experimental evidence at protein level: Swiss-Prot protein existence level 1. This enzyme is an effector of chloramphenicol resistance in bacteria. From Escherichia coli. This protein is used as a marker in many commonly used cloning vectors, such as pACYC184.
   1803..1900    -  promoter       cat promoter: promoter of the E. coli cat gene encoding chloramphenicol acetyltransferase
   1986..2029    -  terminator     bacterial terminator: putative bacterial transcription terminator
   2046..2762    +  CDS            ECFP: ECFP is a basic (constitutively fluorescent) cyan fluorescent protein published in 1996, derived from Aequorea victoria. It has low acid sensitivity.
>Addgene plasmid #153397 | lvl0 eCFP CDS | addgene full sequence | sequence record 314898 | Addgene NGS Result
GCAGTCCGGCAAAAAAGGGCAAGGTGTCACCACCCTGCCCTTTTTCTTTAAAACCGAAAAGATTACTTCG
CGTTATGCAGGCTTCCTCGCTCACTGACTCGCTGCGCTCGGTCGTTCGGCTGCGGCGAGCGGTATCAGCT
CACTCAAAGGCGGTAATACGGTTATCCACAGAATCAGGGGATAACGCAGGAAAGAACATGTGAGCAAAAG
GCCAGCAAAAGGCCAGGAACCGTAAAAAGGCCGCGTTGCTGGCGTTTTTCCACAGGCTCCGCCCCCCTGA
CGAGCATCACAAAAATCGACGCTCAAGTCAGAGGTGGCGAAACCCGACAGGACTATAAAGATACCAGGCG
TTTCCCCCTGGAAGCTCCCTCGTGCGCTCTCCTGTTCCGACCCTGCCGCTTACCGGATACCTGTCCGCCT
TTCTCCCTTCGGGAAGCGTGGCGCTTTCTCATAGCTCACGCTGTAGGTATCTCAGTTCGGTGTAGGTCGT
TCGCTCCAAGCTGGGCTGTGTGCACGAACCCCCCGTTCAGCCCGACCGCTGCGCCTTATCCGGTAACTAT
CGTCTTGAGTCCAACCCGGTAAGACACGACTTATCGCCACTGGCAGCAGCCACTGGTAACAGGATTAGCA
GAGCGAGGTATGTAGGCGGTGCTACAGAGTTCTTGAAGTGGTGGCCTAACTACGGCTACACTAGAAGAAC
AGTATTTGGTATCTGCGCTCTGCTGAAGCCAGTTACCTTCGGAAAAAGAGTTGGTAGCTCTTGATCCGGC
AAACAAACCACCGCTGGTAGCGGTGGTTTTTTTGTTTGCAAGCAGCAGATTACGCGCAGAAAAAAAGGAT
CTCAAGAAGATCCTTTGATCTTTTCTACGGGGTCTGACGCTCAGTGGAACGAAAACTCACGTTAAGGGAT
TTTGGTCATGAGATTATCAAAAAGGATCTTCACCTAGATCCTTTTAAATTAAAAATGAAGTTTTAAATCA
ATCTAAAGTATATATGAGTAAACTTGGTCTGACAGCTCGAGGCTTGGATTCTCACCAATAAAAAACGCCC
GGCGGCAACCGAGCGTTCTGAACAAATCCAGATGGAGTTCTGAGGTCATTACTGGATCTATCAACAGGAG
TCCAAGCGAGCTCGATATCAAATTACGCCCCGCCCTGCCACTCATCGCAGTACTGTTGTAATTCATTAAG
CATTCTGCCGACATGGAAGCCATCACAAACGGCATGATGAACCTGAATCGCCAGCGGCATCAGCACCTTG
TCGCCTTGCGTATAATATTTGCCCATGGTGAAAACGGGGGCGAAGAAGTTGTCCATATTGGCCACGTTTA
AATCAAAACTGGTGAAACTCACCCAGGGATTGGCTGAGACGAAAAACATATTCTCAATAAACCCTTTAGG
GAAATAGGCCAGGTTTTCACCGTAACACGCCACATCTTGCGAATATATGTGTAGAAACTGCCGGAAATCG
TCGTGGTATTCACTCCAGAGCGATGAAAACGTTTCAGTTTGCTCATGGAAAACGGTGTAACAAGGGTGAA
CACTATCCCATATCACCAGCTCACCGTCTTTCATTGCCATACGAAATTCCGGATGAGCATTCATCAGGCG
GGCAAGAATGTGAATAAAGGCCGGATAAAACTTGTGCTTATTTTTCTTTACGGTCTTTAAAAAGGCCGTA
ATATCCAGCTGAACGGTCTGGTTATAGGTACATTGAGCAACTGACTGAAATGCCTCAAAATGTTCTTTAC
GATGCCATTGGGATATATCAACGGTGGTATATCCAGTGATTTTTTTCTCCATTTTAGCTTCCTTAGCTCC
TGAAAATCTCGATAACTCAAAAAATACGCCCGGTAGTGATCTTATTTCATTATGGTGAAAGTTGGAACCT
CTTACGTGCCCGATCAACTCGAGTGCCACCTGACGTCTAAGAAACCATTATTATCATGACATTAACCTAT
AAAAATAGGCGTATCACGAGGCAGAATTTCAGATAAAAAAAATCCTTAGCTTTCGCTAAGGATGATTTCT
GGAATTCGGTCTCTAATGGTGAGCAAGGGCGAGGAGCTGTTCACCGGGGTGGTGCCCATCCTGGTCGAGC
TGGACGGCGACGTGAACGGCCACAAGTTCAGCGTGTCCGGCGAGGGCGAGGGCGATGCCACCTACGGCAA
GCTGACCCTGAAGTTCATCTGCACCACCGGCAAGCTGCCCGTGCCCTGGCCCACCCTCGTGACCACCCTG
ACCTGGGGCGTGCAGTGCTTCAGCCGCTACCCCGACCACATGAAGCAGCACGACTTCTTCAAGTCCGCCA
TGCCCGAAGGCTACGTCCAGGAGCGCACCATCTTCTTCAAGGACGACGGCAACTACAAGACCCGCGCCGA
GGTGAAGTTCGAGGGCGACACCCTGGTGAACCGCATCGAGCTGAAGGGCATCGACTTCAAGGAGGACGGC
AACATCCTGGGGCACAAGCTGGAGTACAACTACATCAGCCACAACGTCTATATCACCGCCGACAAGCAGA
AGAACGGCATCAAGGCCAACTTCAAGATCCGCCACAACATCGAGGACGGCAGCGTGCAGCTCGCCGACCA
CTACCAGCAGAACACCCCCATCGGCGACGGCCCCGTGCTGCTGCCCGACAACCACTACCTGAGCACCCAG
TCCGCCCTGAGCAAAGACCCCAACGAGAAGCGCGATCACATGGTCCTGCTGGAGTTCGTGACCGCCGCCG
GGATCACTCTCGGCATGGACGAGCTGTACAAGTAAGCTTTGAGACCCT
